>Addgene plasmid #196263 | Lenti-U6-sgMettl3 | addgene full sequence | sequence record 387839 | Addgene NGS Result
TTTCCATAGGCTCCGCCCCCCTGACGAGCATCACAAAAATCGACGCTCAAGTCAGAGGTGGCGAAACCCG
ACAGGACTATAAAGATACCAGGCGTTTCCCCCTGGAAGCTCCCTCGTGCGCTCTCCTGTTCCGACCCTGC
CGCTTACCGGATACCTGTCCGCCTTTCTCCCTTCGGGAAGCGTGGCGCTTTCTCATAGCTCACGCTGTAG
GTATCTCAGTTCGGTGTAGGTCGTTCGCTCCAAGCTGGGCTGTGTGCACGAACCCCCCGTTCAGCCCGAC
CGCTGCGCCTTATCCGGTAACTATCGTCTTGAGTCCAACCCGGTAAGACACGACTTATCGCCACTGGCAG
CAGCCACTGGTAACAGGATTAGCAGAGCGAGGTATGTAGGCGGTGCTACAGAGTTCTTGAAGTGGTGGCC
TAACTACGGCTACACTAGAAGAACAGTATTTGGTATCTGCGCTCTGCTGAAGCCAGTTACCTTCGGAAAA
AGAGTTGGTAGCTCTTGATCCGGCAAACAAACCACCGCTGGTAGCGGTGGTTTTTTTGTTTGCAAGCAGC
AGATTACGCGCAGAAAAAAAGGATCTCAAGAAGATCCTTTGATCTTTTCTACGGGGTCTGACGCTCAGTG
GAACGAAAACTCACGTTAAGGGATTTTGGTCATGAGATTATCAAAAAGGATCTTCACCTAGATCCTTTTA
AATTAAAAATGAAGTTTTAAATCAATCTAAAGTATATATGAGTAAACTTGGTCTGACAGTTACCAATGCT
TAATCAGTGAGGCACCTATCTCAGCGATCTGTCTATTTCGTTCATCCATAGTTGCCTGACTCCCCGTCGT
GTAGATAACTACGATACGGGAGGGCTTACCATCTGGCCCCAGTGCTGCAATGATACCGCGAGACCCACGC
TCACCGGCTCCAGATTTATCAGCAATAAACCAGCCAGCCGGAAGGGCCGAGCGCAGAAGTGGTCCTGCAA
CTTTATCCGCCTCCATCCAGTCTATTAATTGTTGCCGGGAAGCTAGAGTAAGTAGTTCGCCAGTTAATAG
TTTGCGCAACGTTGTTGCCATTGCTACAGGCATCGTGGTGTCACGCTCGTCGTTTGGTATGGCTTCATTC
AGCTCCGGTTCCCAACGATCAAGGCGAGTTACATGATCCCCCATGTTGTGCAAAAAAGCGGTTAGCTCCT
TCGGTCCTCCGATCGTTGTCAGAAGTAAGTTGGCCGCAGTGTTATCACTCATGGTTATGGCAGCACTGCA
TAATTCTCTTACTGTCATGCCATCCGTAAGATGCTTTTCTGTGACTGGTGAGTACTCAACCAAGTCATTC
TGAGAATAGTGTATGCGGCGACCGAGTTGCTCTTGCCCGGCGTCAATACGGGATAATACCGCGCCACATA
GCAGAACTTTAAAAGTGCTCATCATTGGAAAACGTTCTTCGGGGCGAAAACTCTCAAGGATCTTACCGCT
GTTGAGATCCAGTTCGATGTAACCCACTCGTGCACCCAACTGATCTTCAGCATCTTTTACTTTCACCAGC
GTTTCTGGGTGAGCAAAAACAGGAAGGCAAAATGCCGCAAAAAAGGGAATAAGGGCGACACGGAAATGTT
GAATACTCATACTCTTCCTTTTTCAATATTATTGAAGCATTTATCAGGGTTATTGTCTCATGAGCGGATA
CATATTTGAATGTATTTAGAAAAATAAACAAATAGGGGTTCCGCGCACATTTCCCCGAAAAGTGCCACCT
GACGTCGACGGATCGGGAGATCTCCCGATCCCCTATGGTGCACTCTCAGTACAATCTGCTCTGATGCCGC
ATAGTTAAGCCAGTATCTGCTCCCTGCTTGTGTGTTGGAGGTCGCTGAGTAGTGCGCGAGCAAAATTTAA
GCTACAACAAGGCAAGGCTTGACCGACAATTGCATGAAGAATCTGCTTAGGGTTAGGCGTTTTGCGCTGC
TTCGCGATGTACGGGCCAGATATACGCGTTGACATTGATTATTGACTAGTTATTAATAGTAATCAATTAC
GGGGTCATTAGTTCATAGCCCATATATGGAGTTCCGCGTTACATAACTTACGGTAAATGGCCCGCCTGGC
TGACCGCCCAACGACCCCCGCCCATTGACGTCAATAATGACGTATGTTCCCATAGTAACGCCAATAGGGA
CTTTCCATTGACGTCAATGGGTGGAGTATTTACGGTAAACTGCCCACTTGGCAGTACATCAAGTGTATCA
TATGCCAAGTACGCCCCCTATTGACGTCAATGACGGTAAATGGCCCGCCTGGCATTATGCCCAGTACATG
ACCTTATGGGACTTTCCTACTTGGCAGTACATCTACGTATTAGTCATCGCTATTACCATGGTGATGCGGT
TTTGGCAGTACATCAATGGGCGTGGATAGCGGTTTGACTCACGGGGATTTCCAAGTCTCCACCCCATTGA
CGTCAATGGGAGTTTGTTTTGGCACCAAAATCAACGGGACTTTCCAAAATGTCGTAACAACTCCGCCCCA
TTGACGCAAATGGGCGGTAGGCGTGTACGGTGGGAGGTCTATATAAGCAGCGCGTTTTGCCTGTACTGGG
TCTCTCTGGTTAGACCAGATCTGAGCCTGGGAGCTCTCTGGCTAACTAGGGAACCCACTGCTTAAGCCTC
AATAAAGCTTGCCTTGAGTGCTTCAAGTAGTGTGTGCCCGTCTGTTGTGTGACTCTGGTAACTAGAGATC
CCTCAGACCCTTTTAGTCAGTGTGGAAAATCTCTAGCAGTGGCGCCCGAACAGGGACTTGAAAGCGAAAG
GGAAACCAGAGGAGCTCTCTCGACGCAGGACTCGGCTTGCTGAAGCGCGCACGGCAAGAGGCGAGGGGCG
GCGACTGGTGAGTACGCCAAAAATTTTGACTAGCGGAGGCTAGAAGGAGAGAGATGGGTGCGAGAGCGTC
AGTATTAAGCGGGGGAGAATTAGATCGCGATGGGAAAAAATTCGGTTAAGGCCAGGGGGAAAGAAAAAAT
ATAAATTAAAACATATAGTATGGGCAAGCAGGGAGCTAGAACGATTCGCAGTTAATCCTGGCCTGTTAGA
AACATCAGAAGGCTGTAGACAAATACTGGGACAGCTACAACCATCCCTTCAGACAGGATCAGAAGAACTT
AGATCATTATATAATACAGTAGCAACCCTCTATTGTGTGCATCAAAGGATAGAGATAAAAGACACCAAGG
AAGCTTTAGACAAGATAGAGGAAGAGCAAAACAAAAGTAAGACCACCGCACAGCAAGCGGCCGGCCGCTG
ATCTTCAGACCTGGAGGAGGAGATATGAGGGACAATTGGAGAAGTGAATTATATAAATATAAAGTAGTAA
AAATTGAACCATTAGGAGTAGCACCCACCAAGGCAAAGAGAAGAGTGGTGCAGAGAGAAAAAAGAGCAGT
GGGAATAGGAGCTTTGTTCCTTGGGTTCTTGGGAGCAGCAGGAAGCACTATGGGCGCAGCGTCAATGACG
CTGACGGTACAGGCCAGACAATTATTGTCTGGTATAGTGCAGCAGCAGAACAATTTGCTGAGGGCTATTG
AGGCGCAACAGCATCTGTTGCAACTCACAGTCTGGGGCATCAAGCAGCTCCAGGCAAGAATCCTGGCTGT
GGAAAGATACCTAAAGGATCAACAGCTCCTGGGGATTTGGGGTTGCTCTGGAAAACTCATTTGCACCACT
GCTGTGCCTTGGAATGCTAGTTGGAGTAATAAATCTCTGGAACAGATTTGGAATCACACGACCTGGATGG
AGTGGGACAGAGAAATTAACAATTACACAAGCTTAATACACTCCTTAATTGAAGAATCGCAAAACCAGCA
AGAAAAGAATGAACAAGAATTATTGGAATTAGATAAATGGGCAAGTTTGTGGAATTGGTTTAACATAACA
AATTGGCTGTGGTATATAAAATTATTCATAATGATAGTAGGAGGCTTGGTAGGTTTAAGAATAGTTTTTG
CTGTACTTTCTATAGTGAATAGAGTTAGGCAGGGATATTCACCATTATCGTTTCAGACCCACCTCCCAAC
CCCGAGGGGACCCGACAGGCCCGAAGGAATAGAAGAAGAAGGTGGAGAGAGAGACAGAGACAGATCCATT
CGATTAGTGAACGGATCGGCACTGCGTGCGCCAATTCTGCAGACAAATGGCAGTATTCATCCACAATTTT
AAAAGAAAAGGGGGGATTGGGGGGTACAGTGCAGGGGAAAGAATAGTAGACATAATAGCAACAGACATAC
AAACTAAAGAATTACAAAAACAAATTACAAAAATTCAAAATTTTCGGGTTTATTACAGGGACAGCAGAGA
TCCAGTTTGGTTAGTACCGGGCCCGCTCTAGCCCTGCAGGAACTGTTTAAACTGTGAGGGCCTATTTCCC
ATGATTCCTTCATATTTGCATATACGATACAAGGCTGTTAGAGAGATAATTGGAATTAATTTGACTGTAA
ACACAAAGATATTAGTACAAAATACGTGACGTAGAAAGTAATAATTTCTTGGGTAGTTTGCAGTTTTAAA
ATTATGTTTTAAAATGGACTATCATATGCTTACCGTAACTTGAAAGTATTTCGATTTCTTGGCTTTATAT
ATCTTGTGGAAAGGACCAAACACCGGCTTAGGGCCGCTAGAGGTGTTTTAGAGCTAGAAATAGCAAGTTA
AAATAAGGCTAGTCCGTTATCAACTTGAAAAAGTGGCACCGAGTCGGTGCTTTTTTGTTTGGCGCGCCTA
TGGCTTAATTAACATGGCGGCCGCATTCTACCGGGTAGGGGAGGCGCTTTTCCCAAGGCAGTCTGGAGCA
TGCGCTTTAGCAGCCCCGCTGGGCACTTGGCGCTACACAAGTGGCCTCTGGCCTCGCACACATTCCACAT
CCACCGGTAGGCGCCAACCGGCTCCGTTCTTTGGTGGCCCCTTCGCGCCACCTTCTACTCCTCCCCTAGT
CAGGAAGTTCCCCCCCGCCCCGCAGCTCGCGTCGTGCAGGACGTGACAAATGGAAGTAGCACGTCTCACT
AGTCTCGTGCAGATGGACAGCACCGCTGAGCAATGGAAGCGGGTAGGCCTTTGGGGCAGCGGCCAATAGC
AGCTTTGCTCCTTCGCTTTCTGGGCTCAGAGGCTGGGAAGGGGTGGGTCCGGGGGNGGGCTCAGGGGCGG
GGCGGGCGCCCGAAGGTCCTCCGGAGGCCCGGCATTCTGCACGCTTCAAAAGCGCACGTCTGCCGCGCTG
TTCTCCTCTTCCTCATCTCCGGGACCCGGGATGCCCAAGAAGAAGAGGAAGGTGTCCAATTTACTGACCG
TACACCAAAATTTGCCTGCATTACCGGTCGATGCAACGAGTGATGAGGTTCGCAAGAACCTGATGGACAT
GTTCAGGGATCGCCAGGCGTTTTCTGAGCATACCTGGAAAATGCTTCTGTCCGTTTGCCGGTCGTGGGCG
GCATGGTGCAAGTTGAATAACCGGAAATGGTTTCCCGCAGAACCTGAAGATGTTCGCGATTATCTTCTAT
ATCTTCAGGCGCGCGGTCTGGCAGTAAAAACTATCCAGCAACATTTGGGCCAGCTAAACATGCTTCATCG
TCGGTCCGGGCTGCCACGACCAAGTGACAGCAATGCTGTTTCACTGGTTATGCGGCGGATCCGAAAAGAA
AACGTTGATGCCGGTGAACGTGCAAAACAGGCTCTAGCGTTCGAACGCACTGATTTCGACCAGGTTCGTT
CACTCATGGAAAATAGCGATCGCTGCCAGGATATACGTAATCTGGCATTTCTGGGGATTGCTTATAACAC
CCTGTTACGTATAGCCGAAATTGCCAGGATCAGGGTTAAAGATATCTCACGTACTGACGGTGGGAGAATG
TTAATCCATATTGGCAGAACGAAAACGCTGGTTAGCACCGCAGGTGTAGAGAAGGCACTTAGCCTGGGGG
TAACTAAACTGGTCGAGCGATGGATTTCCGTCTCTGGTGTAGCTGATGATCCGAATAACTACCTGTTTTG
CCGGGTCAGAAAAAATGGTGTTGCCGCGCCATCTGCCACCAGCCAGCTATCAACTCGCGCCCTGGAAGGG
ATTTTTGAAGCAACTCATCGATTGATTTACGGCGCTAAGGATGACTCTGGTCAGAGATACCTGGCCTGGT
CTGGACACAGTGCCCGTGTCGGAGCCGCGCGAGATATGGCCCGCGCTGGAGTTTCAATACCGGAGATCAT
GCAAGCTGGTGGCTGGACCAATGTAAATATTGTCATGAACTATATCCGTAACCTGGATAGTGAAACAGGG
GCAATGGTGCGCCTGCTGGAAGATGGCGATTAGCCATGTTTAAGGGTTCCGGTTCCACTAGGTACAATTC
GATATCAAGCTTATCGATAATCAACCTCTGGATTACAAAATTTGTGAAAGATTGACTGGTATTCTTAACT
ATGTTGCTCCTTTTACGCTATGTGGATACGCTGCTTTAATGCCTTTGTATCATGCTATTGCTTCCCGTAT
GGCTTTCATTTTCTCCTCCTTGTATAAATCCTGGTTGCTGTCTCTTTATGAGGAGTTGTGGCCCGTTGTC
AGGCAACGTGGCGTGGTGTGCACTGTGTTTGCTGACGCAACCCCCACTGGTTGGGGCATTGCCACCACCT
GTCAGCTCCTTTCCGGGACTTTCGCTTTCCCCCTCCCTATTGCCACGGCGGAACTCATCGCCGCCTGCCT
TGCCCGCTGCTGGACAGGGGCTCGGCTGTTGGGCACTGACAATTCCGTGGTGTTGTCGGGGAAATCATCG
TCCTTTCCTTGGCTGCTCGCCTGTGTTGCCACCTGGATTCTGCGCGGGACGTCCTTCTGCTACGTCCCTT
CGGCCCTCAATCCAGCGGACCTTCCTTCCCGCGGCCTGCTGCCGGCTCTGCGGCCTCTTCCGCGTCTTCG
CCTTCGCCCTCAGACGAGTCGGATCTCCCTTTGGGCCGCCTCCCCGCATCGATACCGTCGACCTCGATCG
AGACCTAGAAAAACATGGAGCAATCACAAGTAGCAATACAGCAGCTACCAATGCTGATTGTGCCTGGCTA
GAAGCACAAGAGGAGGAGGAGGTGGGTTTTCCAGTCACACCTCAGGTACCTTTAAGACCAATGACTTACA
AGGCAGCTGTAGATCTTAGCCACTTTTTAAAAGAAAAGGGGGGACTGGAAGGGCTAATTCACTCCCAACG
AAGACAAGATATCCTTGATCTGTGGATCTACCACACACAAGGCTACTTCCCTGATTGGCAGAACTACACA
CCAGGGCCAGGGATCAGATATCCACTGACCTTTGGATGGTGCTACAAGCTAGTACCAGTTGAGCAAGAGA
AGGTAGAAGAAGCCAATGAAGGAGAGAACACCCGCTTGTTACACCCTGTGAGCCTGCATGGGATGGATGA
CCCGGAGAGAGAAGTATTAGAGTGGAGGTTTGACAGCCGCCTAGCATTTCATCACATGGCCCGAGAGCTG
CATCCGGACTGTACTGGGTCTCTCTGGTTAGACCAGATCTGAGCCTGGGAGCTCTCTGGCTAACTAGGGA
ACCCACTGCTTAAGCCTCAATAAAGCTTGCCTTGAGTGCTTCAAGTAGTGTGTGCCCGTCTGTTGTGTGA
CTCTGGTAACTAGAGATCCCTCAGACCCTTTTAGTCAGTGTGGAAAATCTCTAGCAGCATGTGAGCAAAA
GGCCAGCAAAAGGCCAGGAACCGTAAAAAGGCCGCGTTGCTGGCGTT
Features (pLannotate 1.2.2; 21 found; start..end, strand, type, name):
      1..589     -  rep_origin     ori: high-copy-number ColE1/pMB1/pBR322/pUC origin of replication
    760..1620    -  CDS            AmpR: β-lactamase; bla; confers resistance to ampicillin, carbenicillin, and related antibiotics
   1621..1725    -  promoter       AmpR promoter: bla
   1784..1836    -  misc_feature   bom (fragment): basis of mobility region from pBR322
   1991..2370    +  enhancer       CMV enhancer: human cytomegalovirus immediate early enhancer
   2371..2570    +  promoter       CMV promoter: human cytomegalovirus (CMV) immediate early promoter
   2588..2768    +  LTR            5' LTR (truncated): truncated 5' long terminal repeat (LTR) from HIV-1
   2815..2940    +  misc_feature   HIV-1 Ψ: packaging signal of human immunodeficiency virus type 1
   2924..3262    +  CDS            HIV-1 gag (fragment): gag protein from human immunodeficiency virus 1; gag
   3437..3670    +  misc_feature   RRE: The Rev response element (RRE) of HIV-1 allows for Rev-dependent mRNA export from the nucleus to the cytoplasm.
   4047..4147    +  CDS            Rev (fragment): human immunodeficiency virus 1 (HIV-1) Rev protein; rev; enhances nuclear export of unspliced and incompletely spliced viral mRNAs
   4197..4314    +  misc_feature   cPPT/CTS: central polypurine tract and central termination sequence of HIV-1
   4396..4636    +  promoter       U6 promoter: RNA polymerase III promoter for human U6 snRNA
   4665..4740    +  misc_RNA       gRNA scaffold: guide RNA scaffold for the Streptococcus pyogenes CRISPR/Cas9 system
   4793..5273    +  promoter       PGK promoter: mouse phosphoglycerate kinase 1 promoter
   5303..6333    +  CDS            Cre (fragment): site-specific recombinase Cre is a site-specific recombinase from bacteriophage P1. Recombination occurs at loxP sequences.
   6366..6389    +  misc_feature   MCS (fragment): pBluescript multiple cloning site
   6389..6977    +  misc_feature   WPRE: woodchuck hepatitis virus posttranscriptional regulatory element
   6978..6997    +  misc_feature   MCS (fragment): pBluescript multiple cloning site
   6999..7499    +  CDS            nef (fragment): NEF_HV1LA - Experimental evidence at protein level: Swiss-Prot protein existence level 1. Extracellular Nef protein targets CD4(+) T-lymphocytes for apoptosis by interacting with CXCR4 surface receptors. From Human immunodeficiency virus type 1 group M subtype B (isolate Lai) (HIV-1).
   7506..7686    +  LTR            5' LTR (truncated): truncated 5' long terminal repeat (LTR) from HIV-1
