[The description below was written by a language model from this plasmid's Addgene catalogue record and pLannotate feature annotations shown in this document.]
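Description:
Lenti-U6-sgMettl3 is an HIV-1-derived lentiviral transfer plasmid built on the Lenti-U6-sgRNA/PGK-Cre backbone. It delivers a CRISPR guide RNA against mouse Mettl3 together with Cre recombinase. In bacteria it is maintained by a high-copy ColE1/pUC-type origin and selected with ampicillin through the β-lactamase gene. The catalogue lists the size as about 8 kb, while the sequenced record is 7,747 nt.

The viral portion begins with a CMV enhancer/promoter fused to a truncated 5' LTR, an arrangement that drives genomic RNA transcription in packaging cells. It is followed by the Ψ packaging signal with a gag fragment, the Rev response element for Rev-dependent nuclear export, and the cPPT/CTS. A second truncated LTR annotation, preceded by a nef-homologous fragment, closes the provirus at the 3' end.

Between these elements sit two expression units. A human U6 RNA polymerase III promoter drives the Mettl3-targeting spacer joined to the Streptococcus pyogenes Cas9 guide scaffold. A mouse PGK promoter drives Cre, and a WPRE follows it to enhance transcript expression.

No Cas9 gene and no mammalian drug-selection marker are annotated, so Cas9 must be supplied by the target cells or animal. The design fits systems in which Cre acts on loxP-flanked alleles, so that transduced cells undergo recombination and guide-directed editing of Mettl3 together. The record does not state which alleles or models were used. The associated study concerns the role of the Mettl3 epitranscriptomic writer in p53 stress responses.
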