Addgene plasmid #196263: Lenti-U6-sgMettl3
Purpose: Expresses a Mettl3-targeting sgRNA driven by the U6 promoter and Cre-recombinase driven by the PGK promoter
Depositing lab: Laura Attardi. Depositing organization: Stanford University. Publication: The Mettl3 epitranscriptomic writer amplifies p53 stress responses. Raj N, Wang M, Seoane JA, Zhao RL, Kaiser AM, Moonie NA, Demeter J, Boutelle AM, Kerr CH, Mulligan AS, Moffatt C, Zeng SX, Lu H, Barna M, Curtis C, Chang HY, Jackson PK, Attardi LD. Mol Cell. 2022 Jul 7;82(13):2370-2384.e10. doi: 10.1016/j.molcel.2022.04.010. Epub 2022 May 4. PubMed 35512709.
Backbone
  Vector backbone: Lenti-U6-sgRNA/PGK-Cre
  Backbone size w/o insert (bp): 8000
  Total vector size (bp): 8000
  Vector type: Mammalian Expression, Lentiviral, CRISPR
Growth in bacteria
  Bacterial resistance: Ampicillin, 100 μg/mL
  Growth temperature: 37°C
  Growth strain: NEB Stable
  Copy number: High Copy
Gene/Insert
  Gene/Insert name: Mettl3 sgRNA
  gRNA/shRNA sequence: GGCTTAGGGCCGCTAGAGGT
  Species: M. musculus (mouse)
  Entrez Gene: Mettl3 (a.k.a. 2310024F18Rik, M6A, Spo8)
  Promoter: U6
  Cloning method: Gibson Cloning
  Sequencing primers: 5′ GACTATCATATGCTTACCGT
Terms and licenses: Academic/Nonprofit Terms; Industry Terms: Not Available to Industry
How to cite: Lenti-U6-sgMettl3 was a gift from Laura Attardi (Addgene plasmid # 196263 ; http://n2t.net/addgene:196263 ; RRID:Addgene_196263)
